Addgene plasmid #83552: pILGFPH0
Purpose: Used to evaluate the expression output of TPS1 promoter with yEGFP used as the reporter gene.
Depositing lab: Claudia Vickers. Depositing organization: University of Queensland. Publication: Controlling heterologous gene expression in yeast cell factories on different carbon substrates and across the diauxic shift: a comparison of yeast promoter activities. Peng B, Williams TC, Henry M, Nielsen LK, Vickers CE. Microb Cell Fact. 2015 Jun 26;14:91. doi: 10.1186/s12934-015-0278-5. PubMed 26112740.
Backbone
  Vector backbone: pUC19
  Vector type: Yeast Expression
  Selectable markers: URA3 ; kluyveromyces lactis in S. cerevisiae
Growth in bacteria
  Bacterial resistance: Ampicillin, 100 μg/mL
  Growth temperature: 37°C
  Growth strain: alpha-Select
  Growth instructions: alpha-Select from BIOLINE (Genotype: F- deoR endA1 recA1 relA1 gyrA96 hsdR17(rk-, mk+) supE44 thi-1 phoA Δ(lacZYA-argF)U169 Φ80lacZΔM15 λ-)
  Copy number: High Copy
Gene/Insert
  Gene/Insert name: TPS1 promoter-yEGFP
  Species: S. cerevisiae (budding yeast)
  Promoter: TPS1
  Cloning method: Restriction Enzyme; 5′ cloning site unknown (unknown if destroyed); 3′ cloning site unknown (unknown if destroyed)
  Sequencing primers: 5′ unknown; 3′ yGFP-R
Terms and licenses: Academic/Nonprofit Terms; Industry Terms: Not Available to Industry
How to cite: pILGFPH0 was a gift from Claudia Vickers (Addgene plasmid # 83552 ; http://n2t.net/addgene:83552 ; RRID:Addgene_83552)
