[The description below was written by a language model from this plasmid's Addgene catalogue record and pLannotate feature annotations shown in this document.]
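Description:
pILGFPH0 is a yeast promoter-reporter plasmid built on the pUC19 backbone and used to measure the expression output of the Saccharomyces cerevisiae TPS1 promoter with yeast-enhanced GFP (yEGFP) as the readout. In E. coli it is maintained as a high-copy plasmid through the pUC-type ColE1 origin and selected with ampicillin via the β-lactamase gene. Remnants of the pUC19 lac region (lac promoter, operator, CAP site and a lacZα fragment) are also annotated but have no role in the yeast assay.

The annotated 5,345 nt sequence contains no yeast replication origin (neither 2μ nor CEN/ARS). This is consistent with an integrating design, although the record does not state the integration strategy or target locus. The yeast marker is URA3, which the catalogue describes as the Kluyveromyces lactis gene used in S. cerevisiae. The feature table annotates the full-length marker by homology to the S. cerevisiae protein, preceded by a partial URA3 promoter. A single loxP site lies just downstream of the marker. Separate short fragments matching S. cerevisiae URA3 sit after the reporter and upstream of the marker, and may serve as homology sequence, but this is not stated.

The reporter is annotated as GFPmut3, the variant on which yEGFP is based. The region immediately upstream of it on the circular map carries a fragment matching a predicted yeast ORF, which probably reflects sequence within the TPS1 promoter region. The TPS1 promoter itself is not annotated as a feature, no terminator is annotated, and a very short Cdt1 degron match is likely spurious. The plasmid belongs to a set used to compare yeast promoter activities on different carbon sources and across the diauxic shift.
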