Features (pLannotate 1.2.2; 17 found; start..end, strand, type, name):
      6..716     +  CDS            GFPmut3: GFPmut3 is a basic (constitutively fluorescent) green fluorescent protein published in 1996, derived from Aequorea victoria. It is reported to be a very rapidly-maturing weak dimer.
    732..831     +  CDS            URA3 (fragment): orotidine-5'-phosphate decarboxylase, required for uracil biosynthesis; S. cerevisiae URA3; yeast auxotrophic marker, counterselectable with 5-fluoroorotic acid (5-FOA)
    985..1001    -  protein_bind   lac operator: The lac repressor binds to the lac operator to inhibit transcription in E. coli. This inhibition can be relieved by adding lactose or isopropyl-β-D-thiogalactopyranoside (IPTG). lac repressor encoded by lacI
   1009..1039    -  promoter       lac promoter: promoter for the E. coli lac operon
   1054..1075    -  protein_bind   CAP binding site: CAP binding activates transcription in the presence of cAMP. E. coli catabolite activator protein
   1088..1180    -  CDS            lacI (fragment): lac repressor; lacI; The lac repressor binds to the lac operator to inhibit transcription in E. coli. This inhibition can be relieved by adding lactose or isopropyl-β-D-thiogalactopyranoside (IPTG).
   1363..1951    -  rep_origin     ori: high-copy-number ColE1/pMB1/pBR322/pUC origin of replication
   2122..2982    -  CDS            AmpR: β-lactamase; bla; confers resistance to ampicillin, carbenicillin, and related antibiotics
   2983..3087    -  promoter       AmpR promoter: bla
   3182..3217    +  CDS            rop (fragment): Rop protein, which maintains plasmids at low copy number; rop
   3319..3418    +  misc_feature   bom (fragment): basis of mobility region from pBR322
   3424..3581    -  CDS            lacZα (fragment): LacZα fragment of β-galactosidase; lacZ fragment
   3588..3751    +  promoter       URA3 promoter (fragment): S. cerevisiae URA3
   3754..4539    +  CDS            URA3: PYRF_YEAST - Experimental evidence at protein level: Swiss-Prot protein existence level 1. From Saccharomyces cerevisiae (strain ATCC 204508 / S288c) (Baker's yeast).
   4691..4724    +  protein_bind   loxP: Cre-mediated recombination occurs in the 8-bp core sequence (GCATACAT). Cre recombinase
   4741..4884    -  CDS            YB126_YEAST (fragment): Protein predicted: Swiss-Prot protein existence level 4. From Saccharomyces cerevisiae (strain ATCC 204508 / S288c) (Baker's yeast).
   5090..5106    -  CDS            Cdt1 (30-120) (fragment): degron consisting of residues 30-120 of human Cdt1 (Zielke and Edgar, 2015)
>Addgene plasmid #83552 | pILGFPH0 | depositor full sequence | sequence record 159492 | pILGFPH0 sequence 5345 bps
GATCCTCTAAAGGTGAAGAATTATTCACTGGTGTTGTCCCAATTTTGGTTGAATTAGATGGTGATGTTAA
TGGTCACAAATTTTCTGTCTCCGGTGAAGGTGAAGGTGATGCTACTTACGGTAAATTGACCTTAAAATTT
ATTTGTACTACTGGTAAATTGCCAGTTCCATGGCCAACCTTAGTCACTACTTTCGGTTATGGTGTTCAAT
GTTTTGCGAGATACCCAGATCATATGAAACAACATGACTTTTTCAAGTCTGCCATGCCAGAAGGTTATGT
TCAAGAAAGAACTATTTTTTTCAAAGATGACGGTAACTACAAGACCAGAGCTGAAGTCAAGTTTGAAGGT
GATACCTTAGTTAATAGAATCGAATTAAAAGGTATTGATTTTAAAGAAGATGGTAACATTTTAGGTCACA
AATTGGAATACAACTATAACTCTCACAATGTTTACATCATGGCTGACAAACAAAAGAATGGTATCAAAGT
TAACTTCAAAATTAGACACAACATTGAAGATGGTTCTGTTCAATTAGCTGACCATTATCAACAAAATACT
CCAATTGGTGATGGTCCAGTCTTGTTACCAGACAACCATTACTTATCCACTCAATCTGCCTTATCCAAAG
ATCCAAACGAAAAGAGAGACCACATGGTCTTGTTAGAATTTGTTACTGCTGCTGGTATTACCCATGGTAT
GGATGAATTGTACAAAAGATCTTAAACTAGTAGGACTATTTGCAAAGGGAAGGGATGCTAAGGTAGAGGG
TGAACGTTACAGAAAAGCAGGCTGGGAAGCATATTTGAGAAGATGCGGCCAGCAAAACTAAAAAACTGTA
TTATAAGTAAATGCATGTATACTAAACTCACAAATTAGAGCTTCAATTTAATTATATCAGTTATTACCCG
GGAATCTCGGTCGTAATGATTTAAATGCATGCAAGCTTGGCGTAATCATGGTCATAGCTGTTTCCTGTGT
GAAATTGTTATCCGCTCACAATTCCACACAACATACGAGCCGGAAGCATAAAGTGTAAAGCCTGGGGTGC
CTAATGAGTGAGCTAACTCACATTAATTGCGTTGCGCTCACTGCCCGCTTTCCAGTCGGGAAACCTGTCG
TGCCAGCTGCATTAATGAATCGGCCAACGCGCGGGGAGAGGCGGTTTGCGTATTGGGCGCTCTTCCGCTT
CCTCGCTCACTGACTCGCTGCGCTCGGTCGTTCGGCTGCGGCGAGCGGTATCAGCTCACTCAAAGGCGGT
AATACGGTTATCCACAGAATCAGGGGATAACGCAGGAAAGAACATGTGAGCAAAAGGCCAGCAAAAGGCC
AGGAACCGTAAAAAGGCCGCGTTGCTGGCGTTTTTCCATAGGCTCCGCCCCCCTGACGAGCATCACAAAA
ATCGACGCTCAAGTCAGAGGTGGCGAAACCCGACAGGACTATAAAGATACCAGGCGTTTCCCCCTGGAAG
CTCCCTCGTGCGCTCTCCTGTTCCGACCCTGCCGCTTACCGGATACCTGTCCGCCTTTCTCCCTTCGGGA
AGCGTGGCGCTTTCTCATAGCTCACGCTGTAGGTATCTCAGTTCGGTGTAGGTCGTTCGCTCCAAGCTGG
GCTGTGTGCACGAACCCCCCGTTCAGCCCGACCGCTGCGCCTTATCCGGTAACTATCGTCTTGAGTCCAA
CCCGGTAAGACACGACTTATCGCCACTGGCAGCAGCCACTGGTAACAGGATTAGCAGAGCGAGGTATGTA
GGCGGTGCTACAGAGTTCTTGAAGTGGTGGCCTAACTACGGCTACACTAGAAGGACAGTATTTGGTATCT
GCGCTCTGCTGAAGCCAGTTACCTTCGGAAAAAGAGTTGGTAGCTCTTGATCCGGCAAACAAACCACCGC
TGGTAGCGGTGGTTTTTTTGTTTGCAAGCAGCAGATTACGCGCAGAAAAAAAGGATCTCAAGAAGATCCT
TTGATCTTTTCTACGGGGTCTGACGCTCAGTGGAACGAAAACTCACGTTAAGGGATTTTGGTCATGAGAT
TATCAAAAAGGATCTTCACCTAGATCCTTTTAAATTAAAAATGAAGTTTTAAATCAATCTAAAGTATATA
TGAGTAAACTTGGTCTGACAGTTACCAATGCTTAATCAGTGAGGCACCTATCTCAGCGATCTGTCTATTT
CGTTCATCCATAGTTGCCTGACTCCCCGTCGTGTAGATAACTACGATACGGGAGGGCTTACCATCTGGCC
CCAGTGCTGCAATGATACCGCGAGACCCACGCTCACCGGCTCCAGATTTATCAGCAATAAACCAGCCAGC
CGGAAGGGCCGAGCGCAGAAGTGGTCCTGCAACTTTATCCGCCTCCATCCAGTCTATTAATTGTTGCCGG
GAAGCTAGAGTAAGTAGTTCGCCAGTTAATAGTTTGCGCAACGTTGTTGCCATTGCTACAGGCATCGTGG
TGTCACGCTCGTCGTTTGGTATGGCTTCATTCAGCTCCGGTTCCCAACGATCAAGGCGAGTTACATGATC
CCCCATGTTGTGCAAAAAAGCGGTTAGCTCCTTCGGTCCTCCGATCGTTGTCAGAAGTAAGTTGGCCGCA
GTGTTATCACTCATGGTTATGGCAGCACTGCATAATTCTCTTACTGTCATGCCATCCGTAAGATGCTTTT
CTGTGACTGGTGAGTACTCAACCAAGTCATTCTGAGAATAGTGTATGCGGCGACCGAGTTGCTCTTGCCC
GGCGTCAATACGGGATAATACCGCGCCACATAGCAGAACTTTAAAAGTGCTCATCATTGGAAAACGTTCT
TCGGGGCGAAAACTCTCAAGGATCTTACCGCTGTTGAGATCCAGTTCGATGTAACCCACTCGTGCACCCA
ACTGATCTTCAGCATCTTTTACTTTCACCAGCGTTTCTGGGTGAGCAAAAACAGGAAGGCAAAATGCCGC
AAAAAAGGGAATAAGGGCGACACGGAAATGTTGAATACTCATACTCTTCCTTTTTCAATATTATTGAAGC
ATTTATCAGGGTTATTGTCTCATGAGCGGATACATATTTGAATGTATTTAGAAAAATAAACAAATAGGGG
TTCCGCGCACATTTCCCCGAAAAGTGCCACCTGACGTCTAAGAAACCATTATTATCATGACATTAACCTA
TAAAAATAGGCGTATCACGAGGCCCTTTCGTCTCGCGCGTTTCGGTGATGACGGTGAAAACCTCTGACAC
ATGCAGCTCCCGGAGACGGTCACAGCTTGTCTGTAAGCGGATGCCGGGAGCAGACAAGCCCGTCAGGGCG
CGTCAGCGGGTGTTGGCGGGTGTCGGGGCTGGCTTAACTATGCGGCATCAGAGCAGATTGTACTGAGAGT
GCACCATATGCGGTGTGAAATACCGCACAGATGCGTAAGGAGAAAATACCGCATCAGGCGCCATTCGCCA
TTCAGGCTGCGCAACTGTTGGGAAGGGCGATCGGTGCGGGCCTCTTCGCTATTACGCCAGCTGGCGAAAG
GGGGATGTGCTGCAAGGCGATTAAGTTGGGTAACGCCAGGGTTTTCCCAGTCACGACGTTGTAAAACGAC
GGCCAGTGAATTCATTTAAATTTTTTTGATTCGGTAATCTCCGAGCAGAAGGAAGAACGAAGGAAGGAGC
ACAGACTTAGATTGGTATATATACGCATATGTGGTGTTGAAGAAACATGAAATTGCCCAGTATTCTTAAC
CCAACTGCACAGAACAAAAACCTGCAGGAAACGAAGATAAAACATGTCCACAAAATCATATACCAGTAGA
GCTGAGACTCATGCAAGTCCGGTTGCATCGAAACTTTTACGTTTAATGGATGAAAAGAAGACCAATTTGT
GTGCTTCTCTTGACGTTCGTTCGACTGATGAGCTATTGAAACTTGTTGAAACGTTGGGTCCATACATTTG
CCTTTTGAAAACACACGTTGATATCTTGGATGATTTCAGTTATGAGGGTACTGTCGTTCCATTGAAAGCA
TTGGCAGAGAAATACAAGTTCTTGATATTTGAGGACAGAAAATTCGCCGATATCGGTAACACAGTCAAAT
TACAATATACATCGGGCGTTTACCGTATCGCAGAATGGTCTGATATCACCAACGCCCACGGGGTTACTGG
TGCTGGTATTGTTGCTGGCTTGAAACAAGGTGCGCAAGAGGTCACCAAAGAACCAAGGGGATTATTGATG
CTTGCTGAATTGTCTTCCAAGGGTTCTCTAGCACACGGTGAATATACTAAGGGTACCGTTGATATTGCAA
AGAGTGATAAAGATTTCGTTATTGGGTTCATTGCTCAGAACGATATGGGAGGAAGAGAAGAAGGGTTTGA
TTGGCTAATCATGACCCCAGGTGTAGGTTTAGACGACAAAGGCGATGCATTGGGTCAGCAGTACAGAACC
GTCGACGAAGTTGTAAGTGGTGGATCAGATATCATCATTGTTGGCAGAGGACTTTTCGCCAAGGGTAGAG
ATCCTAAGGTTGAAGGTGAAAGATACAGAAATGCTGGATGGGAAGCGTACCAAAAGAGAATCAGCGCTCC
CCATTAATTATACAGGAAACTTAATAGAACAAATCACATATTTAATCTAATAGCCACCTGCATTGGCACG
GTGCAACACTCACTTCAACTTCATCTTACAAAAGATCACGTGATCTGTTGTATTGGGATCTCTAGACCTA
ATAACTTCGTATAGCATACATTATACGAAGTTATATTAAGGGTTGCTCGACAACCCGGTCTCGAAGAACA
TCAGCACCACGCCCGCAACGACAAAGAACATTGCAATACACTTGCATATGTGAGCATAGTCGAGCGGTCC
GTTCTGTGGTTGATGCTGTTGTTCTTTCTTCTGTTTGTCAGGGGTGATAGCCATATCTTCGTGCTCTTGT
TGCGATTGTTCTGTTCCATCTGCACCAGAACAAAGAACAAAAGAACAAGGAACAAAGTCCAAGCACGTCA
GCGCTGTTTATAAGGGGATTGACGAGGGATCGGGCCTAGAGTGCCAGCGCGCCAGGGAGAGGGAGCCCCC
TGGGCCCTCATCCGCAGGCTGATAGGGGTCACCCCGCTGGGCAGGTCAGGGCAGGGGCTCTCAGGGGGGC
GCCATGGACAAACTGCACTGAGGTTCTAAGACACATGTATTATTGTGAGTATGTATATATAGAGAGAGAT
TAAGGCGTACAGCCGGGTGGTAGAGATTGATTAACTTGGTAGTCTTATCTTGTCAATTGAGTTTCTGTCA
GTTTCTTCTTGAACAAGCACGCAGCTAAGTAAGCAACAAAGCAGGCTAACAAACTAGGTACTCACATACA
GACTTATTAAGACATAGAACTATGG
