>Addgene plasmid #83552 | pILGFPH0 | addgene partial sequence | sequence record 161780 | yGFP-R 5'-GCATCACCTTCACCTTCACC-3'
TTAACATCACCATCTAATTCAACCAAAATTGGGACAACACCAGTGAATAATTCTTCACCTTTAGAGGATC
CCATAGTTCTATGTCTTAATAAGTCTGTATGTGAGTACCTAGTTTGTTAGCCTGCTTTGTTGCTTACTTA
GCTGCGTGCTTGTTCAAGAAGAAACTGACAGAAACTCAATTGACAAGATAAGACTACCAAGTTAATCAAT
CTCTACCACCCGGCTGTACGCCTTAATCTCTCTCTATATATACATACTCACAATAATACATGTGTCTTAG
AACCTCAGTGCAGTTTGTCCATGGCGCCCCCCTGAGAGCCCCTGCCCTGACCTGCCCAGCGGGGTGACCC
CTATCAGCCTGCGGATGAGGGCCCAGGGGGCTCCCTCTCCCTGGCGCGCTGGCACTCTAGGCCCGATCCC
TCGTCAATCCCCTTATAAACAGCGCTGACGTGCTTGGACTTTGTTCCTTGTTCTTTTGTTCTTTGTTCTG
GTGCAGATGGAACAGAACAATCGCAACAAGAGCACGAAGATATGGCTATCACCCCTGACAAACAGAAGAA
AGAACAACAGCATCAACCACAGAACGGACCGCTCGACTATGCTCACATATGCAAGTGTATTGCAATGTTC
TTTGTCGTTGCGGGCGTGGTGCTGATGTTCTTCGAGACCGGGTTGTCGAGCAACCCTTAATATAACTTCG
TATAATGTATGCTATACGAAGTTATTAGGTCTAGAGATCCCAATACAACAGATCACGTGATCTTTTTGTA
AGATGAAGTTGAAGTAGTGTTGCACCGTGCCAATGCAGGTGGCTATTAGATTAAATATGTGATTTGTTCT
ATTAAGTTTCCTGTATAATTAATGGGGAGCGCTGATTCTCTTTTGGTACGCTTCCCATCCAGCATTTCTG
TATCTTTCACCTTCAACCTTAGGATCTCTACCCTTGGCGAAAAGTCCTCTGCCAACAATGATGATATCTG
ATCCACCACTTACAACTTCGTCGACGGT
