>Addgene plasmid #83552 | pILGFPH0 | addgene partial sequence | sequence record 161781 | M13-Rev 5'-CAGGAAACAGCTATGACC-3'
CATTTAAATCATTACGACCGAGATTCCCGGGTAATAACTGATATAATTAAATTGAAGCTCTAATTTGTGA
GTTTAGTATACATGCATTTACTTATAATACAGTTTTTTAGTTTTGCTGGCCGCATCTTCTCAAATATGCT
TCCCAGCCTGCTTTTCTGTAACGTTCACCCTCTACCTTAGCATCCCTTCCCTTTGCAAATAGTCCTACTA
GTTTAAGATCTTTTGTACAATTCATCCATACCATGGGTAATACCAGCAGCAGTAACAAATTCTAACAAGA
CCATGTGGTCTCTCTTTTCGTTTGGATCTTTGGATAAGGCAGATTGAGTGGATAAGTAATGGTTGTCTGG
TAACAAGACTGGACCATCACCAATTGGAGTATTTTGTTGATAATGGTCAGCTAATTGAACAGAACCATCT
TCAATGTTGTGTCTAATTTTGAAGTTAACTTTGATACCATTCTTTTGTTTGTCAGCCATGATGTAAACAT
TGTGAGAGTTATAGTTGTATTCCAATTTGTGACCTAAAATGTTACCATCTTCTTTAAAATCAATACCTTT
TAATTCGATTCTATTAACTAAGGTATCACCTTCAAACTTGACTTCAGCTCTGGTCTTGTAGTTACCGTCA
TCTTTGAAAAAAATAGTTCTTTCTTGAACATAACCTTCTGGCATGGCAGACTTGAAAAAGTCATGTTGTT
TCATATGATCTGGGTATCTCGCAAAACATTGAACACCATAACCGAAAGTAGTGACTAAGGTTGGCCATGG
AACTGGCAATTTACCAGTAGTACAAATAAATTTTAAGGTCAATTTACCGTAAGTAGCATCACCTTCACCT
TCACCGGAGACAGAAAATTTGTGACCATTAACATCACCATCTAATTCAACCAAAATTGGGACAACACCAG
TGAATAATTCTTCACCTTTAGAGGATCCCATAGTTCTATGTCTTAATAAGTCTGTATGTGAGTACCTAGT
TTGTTAGCCTGCTTTGTTGCTTACTTAGCTGCGTGCTTGTTCAAGAAGAA
